Addgene plasmid #245676: pICSL60028
Purpose: Level 0 Golden Gate part AtHSP18.2 terminator, GCTT - CGCT
Depositing lab: Mark Youles. Depositing organization: Sainsbury Laboratory, Norwich.
Backbone
  Vector backbone: pICH41276
  Backbone size w/o insert (bp): 2249
  Vector type: Synthetic Biology
Growth in bacteria
  Bacterial resistance: Spectinomycin, 50 μg/mL
  Growth temperature: 37°C
  Growth strain: DH5alpha
  Copy number: High Copy
Gene/Insert
  Gene/Insert name: AtHSP18.2 terminator
  Species: A. thaliana (mustard weed)
  Insert size (bp): 255
  Mutation: BsaI/BpiI sites removed by point-mutation
  Cloning method: Restriction Enzyme; 5′ cloning site BsaI (destroyed during cloning); 3′ cloning site BsaI (destroyed during cloning)
  Sequencing primers: 5′ TCACATGTTCTTTCCTGCG; 3′ GTCTCATGAGCGGATACATATTTGAATG
Terms and licenses: Academic/Nonprofit Terms; Industry Terms: Not Available to Industry
Depositor comments: Level 0 terminator module used for GoldenGate assemblies using the MoClo overhang syntax
How to cite: pICSL60028 was a gift from Mark Youles (Addgene plasmid # 245676 ; http://n2t.net/addgene:245676 ; RRID:Addgene_245676)
