[The description below was written by a language model from this plasmid's Addgene catalogue record and pLannotate feature annotations shown in this document.]
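Description:
pICSL60028 is a Level 0 Golden Gate (MoClo) part plasmid carrying the transcription terminator of the Arabidopsis thaliana heat shock protein 18.2 gene (AtHSP18.2). It is built in the pICH41276 backbone, a small synthetic-biology acceptor vector, and the sequenced plasmid is about 2.5 kb in total. It is maintained in E. coli at high copy number through a ColE1/pUC-type origin and is selected with spectinomycin via the aadA aminoglycoside adenylyltransferase gene, which sits downstream of a bla-type (AmpR) promoter. The short lacI, integrase and gentamicin acetyltransferase matches in the annotation are only fragments. They are most likely remnants of the backbone and of the resistance cassette's origin rather than functional genes.

The payload is a roughly 250 bp terminator fragment, annotated as the efficient HSP terminator, with no promoter, coding sequence or reporter attached. Internal BsaI and BpiI recognition sites have been removed by point mutation so that the part is "domesticated" and survives Type IIS digestion during assembly. The module is defined by GCTT and CGCT fusion overhangs, which in the MoClo syntax mark the 3′ UTR/terminator position. This allows it to be joined directionally after a coding sequence and into the Level 1 acceptor in a one-pot restriction-ligation reaction. Its use is as a standard, reusable terminator module for building plant transcription units in hierarchical Golden Gate assemblies, where it provides transcript termination and polyadenylation signals for the upstream gene.
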