Features (pLannotate 1.2.2; 7 found; start..end, strand, type, name):
      1..589     +  rep_origin     ori: high-copy-number ColE1/pMB1/pBR322/pUC origin of replication
    772..821     +  CDS            lacI (fragment): lac repressor; lacI; The lac repressor binds to the lac operator to inhibit transcription in E. coli. This inhibition can be relieved by adding lactose or isopropyl-β-D-thiogalactopyranoside (IPTG).
    842..1090    +  terminator     HSP terminator: efficient transcription terminator from the Arabidopsis thaliana heat shock protein 18.2 gene (Nagaya et al., 2010)
   1217..1321    +  promoter       AmpR promoter: bla
   1312..1392    -  CDS            int (fragment): INT2_ECOLX - Protein inferred from homology: Swiss-Prot protein existence level 3. Putative integrase believed to be involved in the insertion of antibiotic resistance genes into plasmids and transposons. From Escherichia coli.
   1480..1536    +  CDS            GmR (fragment): gentamycin acetyltransferase; aacC1; confers resistance to gentamycin
   1543..2331    +  CDS            aadA: S3AD_ECOLX - Experimental evidence at protein level: Swiss-Prot protein existence level 1. Mediates bacterial resistance to the antibiotics streptomycin and spectinomycin. From Escherichia coli.
>Addgene plasmid #245676 | pICSL60028 | addgene full sequence | sequence record 495498 | Addgene NGS Result
TTGAGATCCTTTTTTTCTGCGCGTAATCTGCTGCTTGCAAACAAAAAAACCACCGCTACCAGCGGTGGTT
TGTTTGCCGGATCAAGAGCTACCAACTCTTTTTCCGAAGGTAACTGGCTTCAGCAGAGCGCAGATACCAA
ATACTGTTCTTCTAGTGTAGCCGTAGTTAGGCCACCACTTCAAGAACTCTGTAGCACCGCCTACATACCT
CGCTCTGCTAATCCTGTTACCAGTGGCTGCTGCCAGTGGCGATAAGTCGTGTCTTACCGGGTTGGACTCA
AGACGATAGTTACCGGATAAGGCGCAGCGGTCGGGCTGAACGGGGGGTTCGTGCACACAGCCCAGCTTGG
AGCGAACGACCTACACCGAACTGAGATACCTACAGCGTGAGCTATGAGAAAGCGCCACGCTTCCCGAAGG
GAGAAAGGCGGACAGGTATCCGGTAAGCGGCAGGGTCGGAACAGGAGAGCGCACGAGGGAGCTTCCAGGG
GGAAACGCCTGGTATCTTTATAGTCCTGTCGGGTTTCGCCACCTCTGACTTGAGCGTCGATTTTTGTGAT
GCTCGTCAGGGGGGCGGAGCCTATGGAAAAACGCCAGCAACGCGGCCTTTTTACGGTTCCTGGCCTTTTG
CTGGCCTTTTGCTCACATGTTCTTTCCTGCGTTATCCCCTGATTCTGTGGATAACCGTATTACCGCCTTT
GAGTGAGCTGATACCGCTCGCCGCAGCCGAACGACCGAGCGCAGCGAGTCAGTGAGCGAGGAAGCGGAAG
AGCGCCCAATACGCAAACCGCCTCTCCCCGCGCGTTGGCCGATTCATTAATCACTCTGTGGTCTCAGCTT
ATATGAAGATGAAGATGAAATATTTGGTGTGTCAAATAAAAAGGTTGTGTGCTTAAGTTTGTGTTTTTTT
CTTGGCTTGTTGTGTTATGAATTTGTGGCTTTTTCTAATATTAAATGAATGTAACATCTCATTATAATGA
ATAAACAAATGTTTCTATAATCCATTGTGAATGTTTTGTTGGATCTCTTCTCCAGCATATAACTACTGTA
TGTGCTATGGTATGGACTATGGAATATGATTAAAGATAAGACGCTTGAGACCACGAAGTGGCTCTTCAGT
GGACGAAAGGGCCTCGTGATACGCCTATTTTTATAGGTTAATGTCATGATAATAATGGTTTCTTAGACGT
CAGGTGGCACTTTTCGGGGAAATGTGCGCGGAACCCCTATTTGTTTATTTTTCTAAATACATTCAAATAT
GTATCCGCTCATGAGACAATAACCCTGATAAATGCTTCAATAATATTGAAAAAGGAAGAGTATGCGCTCA
CGCAACTGGTCCAGAACCTTGACCGAACGCAGCGGTGGTAACGGCGCAGTGGCGGTTTTCATGGCTTGTT
ATGACTGTTTTTTTTTGGGGTACAGTCTATGCCTCGGGCATCCAAGCAGCAAGCGCGTTACGCCGTGGGT
CGATGTTTGATGTTATGGAGCAGCAACGATGTTACGCAGCAGGGCAGTCGCCCTAAAACAAAGTTAAACA
TCATGAGGGAAGCGGTGATCGCCGAAGTATCGACTCAACTATCAGAGGTAGTTGGCGTCATCGAGCGCCA
TCTCGAACCGACGTTGCTGGCCGTACATTTGTACGGCTCCGCAGTGGATGGCGGCCTGAAGCCACACAGC
GATATTGATTTGCTGGTTACGGTGACCGTAAGGCTTGATGAAACAACGCGGCGAGCTTTGATCAACGACC
TTTTGGAAACTTCGGCTTCCCCTGGAGAGAGCGAGATTCTCCGCGCTGTAGAAGTCACCATTGTTGTGCA
CGACGACATCATTCCGTGGCGTTATCCAGCTAAGCGCGAACTGCAATTTGGAGAATGGCAGCGCAATGAC
ATTCTTGCAGGTATCTTCGAGCCAGCCACGATCGACATTGATCTGGCTATCTTGCTGACAAAAGCAAGAG
AACATAGCGTTGCCTTGGTAGGTCCAGCGGCGGAGGAACTCTTTGATCCGGTTCCTGAACAGGATCTATT
TGAGGCGCTAAATGAAACCTTAACGCTATGGAACTCGCCGCCCGACTGGGCTGGCGATGAGCGAAATGTA
GTGCTTACGTTGTCCCGCATTTGGTACAGCGCAGTAACCGGCAAAATCGCGCCGAAGGATGTCGCTGCCG
ACTGGGCAATGGAGCGCCTGCCGGCCCAGTATCAGCCCGTCATACTTGAAGCTAGACAGGCTTATCTTGG
ACAAGAAGAAGATCGCTTGGCCTCGCGCGCAGATCAGTTGGAAGAATTTGTCCATTACGTAAAAGGCGAG
ATCACCAAGGTAGTCGGCAAATAACTGTCAGACCAAGTTTACTCATATATACTTTAGATTGATTTAAAAC
TTCATTTTTAATTTAAAAGGATCTAGGTGAAGATCCTTTTTGATAATCTCATGACCAAAATCCCTTAACG
TGAGTTTTCGTTCCACTGAGCGTCAGACCCCGTAGAAAAGATCAAAGGATCTTC
